>Addgene plasmid #114870 | AT1G24650 X034_pECIA14 | addgene full sequence | sequence record 274570 | Addgene NGS Result
GTAAAACGACGGCCAGTGAATTAATTCGTTGCAGGACAGGATGTGGTGCCCGATGTGACTAGCTCTTTGC
TGCAGGCCGTCCTATCCTCTGGTTCCGATAAGAGACCCAGAACTCCGGCCCCCCACCGCCCACCGCCACC
CCCATACATATGTGGTACGCAAGTAAGAGTGCCTGCGCATGCCCCATGTGCCCCACCAAGAGCTTTGCAT
CCCATACAAGTCCCCAAAGTGGAGAACCGAACCAATTCTTCGCGGGCAGAACAAAAGCTTCTGCACACGT
CTCCACTCGAATTTGGAGCCGGCCGGCGTGTGCAAAAGAGGTGAATCGAACGAAAGACCCGTGTGTAAAG
CCGCGTTTCCAAAATGTATAAAACCGAGAGCATCTGGCCAATGTGCATCAGTTGTGGTCAGCAGCAAAAT
CAAGTGAATCATCTCAGTGCAACTAAAGGGGGGATCCGATCTCAATATGAAGTTATGCATATTACTGGCC
GTCGTGGCCTTTGTTGGCCTCTCGCTCGGGAGCCCTGATGAGGCGGTCATGATAGCTCTGAGAGACTCCT
TGAAGCTATCTGGAAATCCAAACTGGTCCGGGTCGGATCCTTGTAAGTGGTCTATGTTCATAAAATGCGA
CGCAAGCAATCGGGTCACCGCGATCCAAATCGGGGACAGAGGAATCTCAGGAAAGCTACCTCCTGATCTC
GGAAAGCTAACATCTTTGACGAAGTTCGAGGTCATGAGGAACCGTTTAACAGGACCAATACCGAGTCTTG
CTGGGTTGAAATCGTTGGTAACTGTGTATGCTAATGACAATGATTTCACTTCTGTCCCTGAGGATTTCTT
CTCTGGTTTGAGTTCTCTTCAGCATGTTTCTCTGGATAACAATCCTTTTGATTCTTGGGTGATACCTCCG
AGTTTGGAAAACGCGACTTCCCTTGTAGATTTCTCTGCTGTCAACTGCAATCTTTCCGGGAAGATCCCGG
ATTATCTCTTCGAGGGGAAAGATTTCTCTAGTTTGACGACTCTGAAACTGTCTTATAACTCGCTTGTATG
TGAATTTCCCATGAATTTCTCCGACTCACGTGTTCAAGTTCTGATGCTTAACGGGCAAAAGGGAAGGGAG
AAGCTTCATGGGTCAATTTCGTTTCTGCAAAAGATGACTTCTTTGACCAATGTTACGCTGCAAGGGAACA
GCTTCTCCGGTCCTTTACCAGACTTTTCTGGTTTAGTCTCGTTGAAAAGTTTCAATGTTAGGGAGAATCA
GCTTTCGGGTCTCGTTCCCTCTTCTTTGTTTGAGCTGCAATCTCTTTCTGATGTTGCTTTAGGTAATAAC
TTGCTTCAAGGACCAACTCCAAACTTCACGGCTCCTGACATTAAGCCTGATCTGAATGGTCTCAATAGTT
TCTGCTTAGATACTCCAGGTACTTCTTGTGATCCCCGTGTCAACACGTTGCTTTCAATCGTTGAAGCCTT
TGGTTACCCGGTGAATTTTGCGGAGAAATGGAAAGGAAATGATCCTTGTAGTGGATGGGTAGGGATCACT
TGTACTGGAACTGATATCACAGTTATCAACTTCAAAAACTTGGGGCTCAACGGCACTATATCTCCACGAT
TTGCTGATTTTGCGTCTCTTCGTGTTATTAATCTCTCTCAGAATAATCTTAATGGTACTATTCCACAAGA
GCTCGCTAAGTTGAGTAACTTGAAAACACTGGATGTTTCGAAGAATCGGTTGTGTGGTGAAGTACCTCGT
TTTAACACAACTATTGTTAACACGACTGGGAATTTTGAGGACTGTCCTAATGGCAATGCTGGAAAGAAAG
CATCTAGTCTGGAGGTGCTGTTCCAGGGACCAAGCGGCAATCCCGGCGGCGATCTGGCCCCCCAGATGCT
GCGCGAGCTGCAGGAGACCAATGCCGCCCTGCAGGACGTGCGCGAGCTGCTGCGCCACCGCGTGAAGGAG
ATCACCTTCCTGAAGAACACCGTGATGGAGTGCGACGCCTGCGGCATGCAGCCCTCTAGAGGCTCCGGCT
CCATCATCCCAGTTGAGGAGGAGAACCCGGACTTCTGGAACCGCGAGGCAGCCGAGGCCCTGGGTGCCGC
CAAGAAGCTGCAGCCTGCACAGACAGCCGCCAAGAACCTCATCATCTTCCTGGGCGATGGGATGGGGGTG
TCTACGGTGACAGCTGCCAGGATCCTAAAAGGGCAGAAGAAGGACAAACTGGGGCCTGAGATACCCCTGG
CCATGGACCGCTTCCCATATGTGGCTCTGTCCAAGACATACAATGTAGACAAACATGTGCCAGACAGTGG
AGCCACAGCCACGGCCTACCTGTGCGGGGTCAAGGGCAACTTCCAGACCATTGGCTTGAGTGCAGCCGCC
CGCTTTAACCAGTGCAACACGACACGCGGCAACGAGGTCATCTCCGTGATGAATCGGGCCAAGAAAGCAG
GGAAGTCAGTGGGAGTGGTAACCACCACACGAGTGCAGCACGCCTCGCCAGCCGGCACCTACGCCCACAC
GGTGAACCGCAACTGGTACTCGGACGCCGACGTGCCTGCCTCGGCCCGCCAGGAGGGGTGCCAGGACATC
GCTACGCAGCTCATCTCCAACATGGACATTGACGTGATCCTAGGTGGAGGCCGAAAGTACATGTTTCGCA
TGGGAACCCCAGACCCTGAGTACCCAGATGACTACAGCCAAGGTGGGACCAGGCTGGACGGGAAGAATCT
GGTGCAGGAATGGCTGGCGAAGCGCCAGGGTGCCCGGTATGTGTGGAACCGCACTGAGCTCATGCAGGCT
TCCCTGGACCCGTCTGTGACCCATCTCATGGGTCTCTTTGAGCCTGGAGACATGAAATACGAGATCCACC
GAGACTCCACACTGGACCCCTCCCTGATGGAGATGACAGAGGCTGCCCTGCGCCTGCTGAGCAGGAACCC
CCGCGGCTTCTTCCTCTTCGTGGAGGGTGGTCGCATCGACCATGGTCATCATGAAAGCAGGGCTTACCGG
GCACTGACTGAGACGATCATGTTCGACGACGCCATTGAGAGGGCGGGCCAGCTCACCAGCGAGGAGGACA
CGCTGAGCCTCGTCACTGCCGACCACTCCCACGTCTTCTCCTTCGGAGGCTACCCCCTGCGAGGGAGCTC
CATCTTCGGGCTGGCCCCTGGCAAGGCCCGGGACAGGAAGGCCTACACGGTCCTCCTATACGGAAACGGT
CCAGGCTATGTGCTCAAGGACGGCGCCCGGCCGGATGTTACCGAGAGCGAGAGCGGGAGCCCCGAGTATC
GGCAGCAGTCAGCAGTGCCCCTGGACGAAGAGACCCACGCAGGCGAGGACGTGGCGGTGTTCGCGCGCGG
CCCGCAGGCGCACCTGGTTCACGGCGTGCAGGAGCAGACCTTCATAGCGCACGTCATGGCCTTCGCCGCC
TGCCTGGAGCCCTACACCGCCTGCGACCTGGCGCCCCCCGCCGGCACCACCGACGCCGCGCACCCGGGTT
CTAGAGGAAGCACCTCCGGCGATAACGATTACAAGGATGATGATGATAAGGCCAGCGGCACCGGTCATCA
TCACCATCACCATTGAGTTTAAACCCGCTGATCAGCCTCGACTGTGCCTTCTAAGGCCTGAGCTCGCTGA
TCAGCCTCGATCGAGGATCCAGACATGATAAGATACATTGATGAGTTTGGACAAACCACAACTAGAATGC
AGTGAAAAAAATGCTTTATTTGTGAAATTTGTGATGCTATTGCTTTATTTGTAACCATTATAAGCTGCAA
TAAACAAGTTAACAACAACAATTGCATTCATTTTATGTTTCAGGTTCAGGGGGAGGTGTGGGAGGTTTTT
TAAAGCAAGTAAAACCTCTACAAATGTGGTATGGCTGATTATGATCAGTCGACCTGCAGGCATGCAAGCT
TGGCGTAATCATGGTCATAGCTGTTTCCTGTGTGAAATTGTTATCCGCTCACAATTCCACACAACATACG
AGCCGGAAGCATAAAGTGTAAAGCCTGGGGTGCCTAATGAGTGAGCTAACTCACATTAATTGCGTTGCGC
TCACTGCCCGCTTTCCAGTCGGGAAACCTGTCGTGCCAGCTGCATTAATGAATCGGCCAACGCGCGGGGA
GAGGCGGTTTGCGTATTGGGCGCTCTTCCGCTTCCTCGCTCACTGACTCGCTGCGCTCGGTCGTTCGGCT
GCGGCGAGCGGTATCAGCTCACTCAAAGGCGGTAATACGGTTATCCACAGAATCAGGGGATAACGCAGGA
AAGAACATGTGAGCAAAAGGCCAGCAAAAGGCCAGGAACCGTAAAAAGGCCGCGTTGCTGGCGTTTTTCC
ATAGGCTCCGCCCCCCTGACGAGCATCACAAAAATCGACGCTCAAGTCAGAGGTGGCGAAACCCGACAGG
ACTATAAAGATACCAGGCGTTTCCCCCTGGAAGCTCCCTCGTGCGCTCTCCTGTTCCGACCCTGCCGCTT
ACCGGATACCTGTCCGCCTTTCTCCCTTCGGGAAGCGTGGCGCTTTCTCATAGCTCACGCTGTAGGTATC
TCAGTTCGGTGTAGGTCGTTCGCTCCAAGCTGGGCTGTGTGCACGAACCCCCCGTTCAGCCCGACCGCTG
CGCCTTATCCGGTAACTATCGTCTTGAGTCCAACCCGGTAAGACACGACTTATCGCCACTGGCAGCAGCC
ACTGGTAACAGGATTAGCAGAGCGAGGTATGTAGGCGGTGCTACAGAGTTCTTGAAGTGGTGGCCTAACT
ACGGCTACACTAGAAGAACAGTATTTGGTATCTGCGCTCTGCTGAAGCCAGTTACCTTCGGAAAAAGAGT
TGGTAGCTCTTGATCCGGCAAACAAACCACCGCTGGTAGCGGTGGTTTTTTTGTTTGCAAGCAGCAGATT
ACGCGCAGAAAAAAAGGATCTCAAGAAGATCCTTTGATCTTTTCTACGGGGTCTGACGCTCAGTGGAACG
AAAACTCACGTTAAGGGATTTTGGTCATGAGATTATCAAAAAGGATCTTCACCTAGATCCTTTTAAATTA
AAAATGAAGTTTTAAATCAATCTAAAGTATATATGAGTAAACTTGGTCTGACAGTTACCAATGCTTAATC
AGTGAGGCACCTATCTCAGCGATCTGTCTATTTCGTTCATCCATAGTTGCCTGACTCCCCGTCGTGTAGA
TAACTACGATACGGGAGGGCTTACCATCTGGCCCCAGTGCTGCAATGATACCGCGAGACCCACGCTCACC
GGCTCCAGATTTATCAGCAATAAACCAGCCAGCCGGAAGGGCCGAGCGCAGAAGTGGTCCTGCAACTTTA
TCCGCCTCCATCCAGTCTATTAATTGTTGCCGGGAAGCTAGAGTAAGTAGTTCGCCAGTTAATAGTTTGC
GCAACGTTGTTGCCATTGCTACAGGCATCGTGGTGTCACGCTCGTCGTTTGGTATGGCTTCATTCAGCTC
CGGTTCCCAACGATCAAGGCGAGTTACATGATCCCCCATGTTGTGCAAAAAAGCGGTTAGCTCCTTCGGT
CCTCCGATCGTTGTCAGAAGTAAGTTGGCCGCAGTGTTATCACTCATGGTTATGGCAGCACTGCATAATT
CTCTTACTGTCATGCCATCCGTAAGATGCTTTTCTGTGACTGGTGAGTACTCAACCAAGTCATTCTGAGA
ATAGTGTATGCGGCGACCGAGTTGCTCTTGCCCGGCGTCAATACGGGATAATACCGCGCCACATAGCAGA
ACTTTAAAAGTGCTCATCATTGGAAAACGTTCTTCGGGGCGAAAACTCTCAAGGATCTTACCGCTGTTGA
GATCCAGTTCGATGTAACCCACTCGTGCACCCAACTGATCTTCAGCATCTTTTACTTTCACCAGCGTTTC
TGGGTGAGCAAAAACAGGAAGGCAAAATGCCGCAAAAAAGGGAATAAGGGCGACACGGAAATGTTGAATA
CTCATACTCTTCCTTTTTCAATATTATTGAAGCATTTATCAGGGTTATTGTCTCATGAGCGGATACATAT
TTGAATGTATTTAGAAAAATAAACAAATAGGGGTTCCGCGCACATTTCCCCGAAAAGTGCCACCTGACGT
CTAAGAAACCATTATTATCATGACATTAACCTATAAAAATAGGCGTATCACGAGGCCCTTTCGTCTCGCG
CGTTTCGGTGATGACGGTGAAAACCTCTGACACATGCAGCTCCCGGAGACGGTCACAGCTTGTCTGTAAG
CGGATGCCGGGAGCAGACAAGCCCGTCAGGGCGCGTCAGCGGGTGTTGGCGGGTGTCGGGGCTGGCTTAA
CTATGCGGCATCAGAGCAGATTGTACTGAGAGTGCACCATATGCGGTGTGAAATACCGCACAGATGCGTA
AGGAGAAAATACCGCATCAGGCGCCATTCGCCATTCAGGCTGCGCAACTGTTGGGAAGGGCGATCGGTGC
GGGCCTCTTCGCTATTACGCCAGCTGGCGAAAGGGGGATGTGCTGCAAGGCGATTAAGTTGGGTAACGCC
AGGGTTTTCCCAGTCACGACGTT
Features (pLannotate 1.2.2; 19 found; start..end, strand, type, name):
     23..449     +  promoter       MT promoter: Drosophila metallothionein promoter
    467..520     +  sig_peptide    BiP signal sequence: Drosophila BiP signal sequence
    479..1828    +  CDS            TMK2 (fragment): TMK2_ARATH - Also known as BLK3 From Arabidopsis thaliana (Mouse-ear cress).
   1865..2044    +  CDS            Comp (fragment): COMP_RAT - Experimental evidence at protein level: Swiss-Prot protein existence level 1. May play a role in the structural integrity of cartilage via its interaction with other extracellular matrix proteins such as the collagens and fibronectin. Can mediate the interaction of chondrocytes with the cartilage extracellular matrix through interaction with cell surface integrin receptors. Could play a role in the pathogenesis of osteoarthritis. Potent suppressor of apoptosis in both primary chondrocytes and transformed cells. Suppresses apoptosis by blocking the activation of caspase-3 and by indu
   2032..3484    +  CDS            SEAP (fragment): secreted alkaline phosphatase from human placenta The natural enzyme has a C-terminal transmembrane sequence that is replaced by a GPI anchor.
   3521..3550    +  CDS            2xFLAG (fragment): two tandem FLAG® epitope tags
   3656..3790    -  polyA_signal   SV40 poly(A) signal: SV40 polyadenylation signal
   3813..3897    -  CDS            large T antigen (fragment): large T antigen from SV40 (simian virus 40)
   3897..3921    +  misc_feature   MCS (fragment): pUC18/19 multiple cloning site
   3958..3974    -  protein_bind   lac operator: The lac repressor binds to the lac operator to inhibit transcription in E. coli. This inhibition can be relieved by adding lactose or isopropyl-β-D-thiogalactopyranoside (IPTG). lac repressor encoded by lacI
   3982..4012    -  promoter       lac promoter: promoter for the E. coli lac operon
   4027..4048    -  protein_bind   CAP binding site: CAP binding activates transcription in the presence of cAMP. E. coli catabolite activator protein
   4061..4153    -  CDS            lacI (fragment): lac repressor; lacI; The lac repressor binds to the lac operator to inhibit transcription in E. coli. This inhibition can be relieved by adding lactose or isopropyl-β-D-thiogalactopyranoside (IPTG).
   4336..4924    -  rep_origin     ori: high-copy-number ColE1/pMB1/pBR322/pUC origin of replication
   5095..5955    -  CDS            AmpR: β-lactamase; bla; confers resistance to ampicillin, carbenicillin, and related antibiotics
   5956..6060    -  promoter       AmpR promoter: bla
   6155..6190    +  CDS            rop (fragment): Rop protein, which maintains plasmids at low copy number; rop
   6292..6391    +  misc_feature   bom (fragment): basis of mobility region from pBR322
   6397..21      -  CDS            lacZα (fragment) (across the origin): LacZα fragment of β-galactosidase; lacZ fragment
