[The description below was written by a language model from this plasmid's Addgene catalogue record and pLannotate feature annotations shown in this document.]
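Description:
AT1G24650 X034_pECIA14 is an insect-cell expression plasmid built on the pECIA14 backbone and designed for secreted protein production in Drosophila cell culture. In E. coli it is propagated as a high-copy plasmid through a ColE1/pUC-type origin and selected with ampicillin via the β-lactamase gene. The remaining bacterial elements annotated (lac promoter/operator, lacZα, lacI, rop and bom fragments) are backbone remnants with no evident role in the expression cassette. No selectable marker for insect cells appears in the feature table.

The payload is the extracellular domain of the Arabidopsis thaliana leucine-rich repeat receptor kinase encoded by AT1G24650, which the annotation matches to TMK2. Transcription is driven by the Drosophila metallothionein promoter, which is induced with copper sulfate, and a Drosophila BiP signal sequence upstream of the ectodomain directs the fusion protein into the secretory pathway. Downstream, the ectodomain is fused in frame to the pentamerizing coiled-coil helix of rat COMP, human placental alkaline phosphatase, a FLAG epitope and, according to the depositor, a hexahistidine tag (not separately annotated). An SV40 polyadenylation signal region follows the cassette, although it is annotated on the opposite strand.

The COMP helix assembles the protein into pentamers, raising avidity so that weak ectodomain contacts can be detected, and alkaline phosphatase provides an enzymatic readout. The plasmid serves as the "prey" in an extracellular interaction assay and is meant to be paired with the corresponding pECIA2 bait vector. It comes from a collection used to map the extracellular interaction network of Arabidopsis LRR receptor kinases.
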