Addgene plasmid #114870: AT1G24650 X034_pECIA14
Purpose: Prey vector AT1G24650 X034_pECIA14 should be used with bait vector AT1G24650 X034_pECIA2.
Depositing lab: Youssef Belkhadir. Depositing organization: Gregor Mendel Institute of Molecular Plant Biology. Publication: An extracellular network of Arabidopsis leucine-rich repeat receptor kinases. Smakowska-Luzan E, Mott GA, Parys K, Stegmann M, Howton TC, Layeghifard M, Neuhold J, Lehner A, Kong J, Grunwald K, Weinberger N, Satbhai SB, Mayer D, Busch W, Madalinski M, Stolt-Bergner P, Provart NJ, Mukhtar MS, Zipfel C, Desveaux D, Guttman DS, Belkhadir Y. Nature. 2018 Jan 18;553(7688):342-346. doi: 10.1038/nature25184. Epub 2018 Jan 10. PubMed 29320478.
Backbone
  Vector backbone: pECIA14
  Backbone manufacturer: Chris Garcia (Addgene plasmid # 47051)
  Vector type: Insect Expression
Growth in bacteria
  Bacterial resistance: Ampicillin, 100 μg/mL
  Growth temperature: 37°C
  Growth strain: DH5alpha
  Copy number: High Copy
Gene/Insert
  Gene/Insert name: AT1G24650
  Species: A. thaliana (mustard weed)
  Entrez Gene: AT1G24650 (a.k.a. AT1G24650, F5A9.23)
  Promoter: Metallothionein (Copper-Inducible)
  Cloning method: Ligation Independent Cloning
Terms and licenses: Academic/Nonprofit Terms; Industry Terms: Not Available to Industry
Depositor comments: Plasmid for secreted expression in Drosophila cell culture by induction via CuSO4. Insert is an extracellular domain of indicated LRR-RK, C-terminally tagged with Pentameric rat COMP helix, Alkaline Phosphatase (human, placental), Flag, and hexahistidine tags. Insert Protein Sequence: SPDEAVMIALRDSLKLSGNPNWSGSDPCKWSMFIKCDASNRVTAIQIGDRGISGKLPPDLGKLTSLTKFEVMRNRLTGPIPSLAGLKSLVTVYANDNDFTSVPEDFFSGLSSLQHVSLDNNPFDSWVIPPSLENATSLVDFSAVNCNLSGKIPDYLFEGKDFSSLTTLKLSYNSLVCEFPMNFSDSRVQVLMLNGQKGREKLHGSISFLQKMTSLTNVTLQGNSFSGPLPDFSGLVSLKSFNVRENQLSGLVPSSLFELQSLSDVALGNNLLQGPTPNFTAPDIKPDLNGLNSFCLDTPGTSCDPRVNTLLSIVEAFGYPVNFAEKWKGNDPCSGWVGITCTGTDITVINFKNLGLNGTISPRFADFASLRVINLSQNNLNGTIPQELAKLSNLKTLDVSKNRLCGEVPRFNTTIVNTTGNFEDCPNGNAGKKASS
How to cite: AT1G24650 X034_pECIA14 was a gift from Youssef Belkhadir (Addgene plasmid # 114870 ; http://n2t.net/addgene:114870 ; RRID:Addgene_114870)
